Addgene plasmid #136254: PB-XL-AncBE4max
Purpose: Doxycycline inducible piggyBAC plasmid for mammalian expression of cytosine base editor AncBE4max
Depositing lab: Zhaohui Ye. Depositing organization: FDA, Center for Biologics Evaluation and Research (CBER). Publication: Targeting specificity of APOBEC-based cytosine base editor in human iPSCs determined by whole genome sequencing. McGrath E, Shin H, Zhang L, Phue JN, Wu WW, Shen RF, Jang YY, Revollo J, Ye Z. Nat Commun. 2019 Nov 25;10(1):5353. doi: 10.1038/s41467-019-13342-8. PubMed 31767844.
Backbone
  Vector backbone: XLone-GFP (Addgene plasmid no. 96930)
  Backbone manufacturer: Xiaojun Lian
  Backbone size w/o insert (bp): 5638
  Total vector size (bp): 12004
  Modifications to backbone: GFP was replaced by the AncBE4max_GFP transgenes
  Vector type: Mammalian Expression, CRISPR ; piggyBAC DNA transposon
  Selectable markers: Blasticidin
Growth in bacteria
  Bacterial resistance: Ampicillin, 100 μg/mL
  Growth temperature: 37°C
  Growth strain: NEB Stable
  Copy number: High Copy
Gene/Insert
  Gene/Insert name: AncBE4max_GFP
  Species: Synthetic
  Insert size (bp): 6366
  Mutation: The AncBE4max_GFP insert was PCR amplified from addgene plasmid#112100
  Promoter: TRE3G
  Cloning method: Gibson Cloning
  Sequencing primers: 5′ AGCTTTGCTTATGTAAACCAG; 3′ GGATTAGGCAGTAGCTCTG
Resource information
  A portion of this plasmid was derived from a plasmid made by: Addgene plasmid# 112100
Terms and licenses: Academic/Nonprofit Terms; Industry Terms: Not Available to Industry
How to cite: PB-XL-AncBE4max was a gift from Zhaohui Ye (Addgene plasmid # 136254 ; http://n2t.net/addgene:136254 ; RRID:Addgene_136254)
