[The description below was written by a language model from this plasmid's Addgene catalogue record and pLannotate feature annotations shown in this document.]
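Description:
PB-XL-AncBE4max is a doxycycline-inducible piggyBac transposon plasmid for mammalian expression of the cytosine base editor AncBE4max. It was built on the XLone-GFP backbone by Gibson assembly, replacing the original GFP with a PCR-amplified AncBE4max_GFP cassette of about 6.4 kb, for a total of roughly 12 kb. In bacteria it is maintained as a high-copy plasmid through a ColE1/pUC-type origin with ampicillin resistance (AmpR). Remnants of lac, rop and bom sequences in the annotation are backbone carry-over. The piggyBac terminal repeats implied by the vector type were not picked up by the automated feature table.

The payload is driven by the TRE3G(S) Tet-responsive promoter. The editor reading frame consists of an APOBEC1-type cytidine deaminase (annotated by similarity to rat APOBEC1), followed by Streptococcus pyogenes Cas9 carrying the D10A mutation and a uracil glycosylase inhibitor (UGI) region. UGI blocks uracil excision, so that deaminated cytosines are retained and resolved as C-to-T changes. EGFP lies downstream as a reporter of editor expression, though the record does not state how it is linked to the editor, and an SV40 polyadenylation signal follows. On the opposite strand, an EF-1α core promoter constitutively expresses a Tet-On-type reverse transactivator (annotated as rtTA3 with VP16-derived activation repeats) followed by blasticidin S deaminase, ending in its own SV40 poly(A) signal. This all-in-one design allows transposase-mediated genomic integration, blasticidin selection of stable cells, and doxycycline-controlled editor expression. No guide RNA cassette is annotated, so guides would presumably be supplied separately. The associated study used whole-genome sequencing to examine the targeting specificity of APOBEC-based cytosine base editing in human iPSCs.
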