Features (pLannotate 1.2.2; 23 found; start..end, strand, type, name):
      1..368     +  promoter       TRE3GS promoter: 3rd-generation Tet-responsive promoter that can be activated by binding of Tet-On® 3G, modified to eliminate binding sites for endogenous mammalian transcription factors
    438..1121    +  CDS            Apobec1: ABEC1_RAT - Experimental evidence at protein level: Swiss-Prot protein existence level 1. Catalytic component of the apolipoprotein B mRNA editing enzyme complex which is responsible for the postranscriptional editing of a CAA codon for Gln to a UAA codon for stop in the APOB mRNA. May also play a role in the epigenetic regulation of gene expression by participating in DNA demethylation. From Rattus norvegicus (Rat).
   1218..2819    +  CDS            dCas9(N): N-terminal portion of catalytically inactive Streptococcus pyogenes dCas9 carrying the D10A mutation (Zetsche et al., 2015)
   2820..5314    +  CDS            Cas9(C) (fragment): C-terminal portion of Streptococcus pyogenes Cas9 (Zetsche et al., 2015)
   5628..5876    +  CDS            UGI: UNGI_BPPB2 - Experimental evidence at protein level: Swiss-Prot protein existence level 1. This protein binds specifically and reversibly to the host uracil-DNA glycosylase, preventing removal of uracil residues from PBS2 DNA by the host uracil-excision repair system. From Bacillus phage PBS2 (Bacteriophage PBS2).
   6006..6722    +  CDS            EGFP: EGFP is a basic (constitutively fluorescent) green fluorescent protein published in 1996, derived from Aequorea victoria. It is reported to be a rapidly-maturing weak dimer with moderate acid sensitivity.
   6964..7098    -  polyA_signal   SV40 poly(A) signal: SV40 polyadenylation signal
   7415..7572    +  CDS            lacZα (fragment): LacZα fragment of β-galactosidase; lacZ fragment
   7578..7677    -  misc_feature   bom (fragment): basis of mobility region from pBR322
   7779..7814    -  CDS            rop (fragment): Rop protein, which maintains plasmids at low copy number; rop
   7909..8013    +  promoter       AmpR promoter: bla
   8014..8874    +  CDS            AmpR: β-lactamase; bla; confers resistance to ampicillin, carbenicillin, and related antibiotics
   9045..9633    +  rep_origin     ori: high-copy-number ColE1/pMB1/pBR322/pUC origin of replication
   9816..9908    +  CDS            lacI (fragment): lac repressor; lacI; The lac repressor binds to the lac operator to inhibit transcription in E. coli. This inhibition can be relieved by adding lactose or isopropyl-β-D-thiogalactopyranoside (IPTG).
   9921..9942    +  protein_bind   CAP binding site: CAP binding activates transcription in the presence of cAMP. E. coli catabolite activator protein
   9957..9987    +  promoter       lac promoter: promoter for the E. coli lac operon
   9991..10013   +  protein_bind   lac operator (fragment): The lac repressor binds to the lac operator to inhibit transcription in E. coli. This inhibition can be relieved by adding lactose or isopropyl-β-D-thiogalactopyranoside (IPTG). lac repressor encoded by lacI
  10299..10380   -  polyA_signal   SV40 poly(A) signal: SV40 polyadenylation signal
  10403..10486   -  CDS            large T antigen (fragment): large T antigen from SV40 (simian virus 40)
  10497..10895   -  CDS            BSD: blasticidin S deaminase; Aspergillus terreus BSD; confers resistance to blasticidin
  10968..11078   -  CDS            VP48: 3 tandem repeats of the minimal activation domain of herpes simplex virus VP16 (Cheng et al., 2013)
  11008..11705   -  CDS            rtTA3 (fragment): reverse tetracycline transactivator 3 activates expression from Tet-responsive promoters in the presence of doxycycline
  11758..11969   -  promoter       EF-1α core promoter: core promoter for human elongation factor EF-1α
>Addgene plasmid #136254 | PB-XL-AncBE4max | addgene full sequence | sequence record 270570 | Addgene NGS Result
GAGTTTACTCCCTATCAGTGATAGAGAACGTATGAAGAGTTTACTCCCTATCAGTGATAGAGAACGTATG
CAGACTTTACTCCCTATCAGTGATAGAGAACGTATAAGGAGTTTACTCCCTATCAGTGATAGAGAACGTA
TGACCAGTTTACTCCCTATCAGTGATAGAGAACGTATCTACAGTTTACTCCCTATCAGTGATAGAGAACG
TATATCCAGTTTACTCCCTATCAGTGATAGAGAACGTATAAGCTTTGCTTATGTAAACCAGGGCGCCTAT
AAAAGAGTGCTGATTTTTTGAGTAAACTTCAATTCCACAACACTTTTGTCTTATACCAACTTTCCGTACC
ACTTCCTACCCTCGTAAAGGTACCGCCACCATGAAACGGACAGCCGACGGAAGCGAGTTCGAGTCACCAA
AGAAGAAGCGGAAAGTCAGCAGTGAAACCGGACCAGTGGCAGTGGACCCAACCCTGAGGAGACGGATTGA
GCCCCATGAATTTGAAGTGTTCTTTGACCCAAGGGAGCTGAGGAAGGAGACATGCCTGCTGTACGAGATC
AAGTGGGGCACAAGCCACAAGATCTGGCGCCACAGCTCCAAGAACACCACAAAGCACGTGGAAGTGAATT
TCATCGAGAAGTTTACCTCCGAGCGGCACTTCTGCCCCTCTACCAGCTGTTCCATCACATGGTTTCTGTC
TTGGAGCCCTTGCGGCGAGTGTTCCAAGGCCATCACCGAGTTCCTGTCTCAGCACCCTAACGTGACCCTG
GTCATCTACGTGGCCCGGCTGTATCACCACATGGACCAGCAGAACAGGCAGGGCCTGCGCGATCTGGTGA
ATTCTGGCGTGACCATCCAGATCATGACAGCCCCAGAGTACGACTATTGCTGGCGGAACTTCGTGAATTA
TCCACCTGGCAAGGAGGCACACTGGCCAAGATACCCACCCCTGTGGATGAAGCTGTATGCACTGGAGCTG
CACGCAGGAATCCTGGGCCTGCCTCCATGTCTGAATATCCTGCGGAGAAAGCAGCCCCAGCTGACATTTT
TCACCATTGCTCTGCAGTCTTGTCACTATCAGCGGCTGCCTCCTCATATTCTGTGGGCTACAGGCCTGAA
GTCTGGAGGATCTAGCGGAGGATCCTCTGGCAGCGAGACACCAGGAACAAGCGAGTCAGCAACACCAGAG
AGCAGTGGCGGCAGCAGCGGCGGCAGCGACAAGAAGTACAGCATCGGCCTGGCCATCGGCACCAACTCTG
TGGGCTGGGCCGTGATCACCGACGAGTACAAGGTGCCCAGCAAGAAATTCAAGGTGCTGGGCAACACCGA
CCGGCACAGCATCAAGAAGAACCTGATCGGAGCCCTGCTGTTCGACAGCGGCGAAACAGCCGAGGCCACC
CGGCTGAAGAGAACCGCCAGAAGAAGATACACCAGACGGAAGAACCGGATCTGCTATCTGCAAGAGATCT
TCAGCAACGAGATGGCCAAGGTGGACGACAGCTTCTTCCACAGACTGGAAGAGTCCTTCCTGGTGGAAGA
GGATAAGAAGCACGAGCGGCACCCCATCTTCGGCAACATCGTGGACGAGGTGGCCTACCACGAGAAGTAC
CCCACCATCTACCACCTGAGAAAGAAACTGGTGGACAGCACCGACAAGGCCGACCTGCGGCTGATCTATC
TGGCCCTGGCCCACATGATCAAGTTCCGGGGCCACTTCCTGATCGAGGGCGACCTGAACCCCGACAACAG
CGACGTGGACAAGCTGTTCATCCAGCTGGTGCAGACCTACAACCAGCTGTTCGAGGAAAACCCCATCAAC
GCCAGCGGCGTGGACGCCAAGGCCATCCTGTCTGCCAGACTGAGCAAGAGCAGACGGCTGGAAAATCTGA
TCGCCCAGCTGCCCGGCGAGAAGAAGAATGGCCTGTTCGGAAACCTGATTGCCCTGAGCCTGGGCCTGAC
CCCCAACTTCAAGAGCAACTTCGACCTGGCCGAGGATGCCAAACTGCAGCTGAGCAAGGACACCTACGAC
GACGACCTGGACAACCTGCTGGCCCAGATCGGCGACCAGTACGCCGACCTGTTTCTGGCCGCCAAGAACC
TGTCCGACGCCATCCTGCTGAGCGACATCCTGAGAGTGAACACCGAGATCACCAAGGCCCCCCTGAGCGC
CTCTATGATCAAGAGATACGACGAGCACCACCAGGACCTGACCCTGCTGAAAGCTCTCGTGCGGCAGCAG
CTGCCTGAGAAGTACAAAGAGATTTTCTTCGACCAGAGCAAGAACGGCTACGCCGGCTACATTGACGGCG
GAGCCAGCCAGGAAGAGTTCTACAAGTTCATCAAGCCCATCCTGGAAAAGATGGACGGCACCGAGGAACT
GCTCGTGAAGCTGAACAGAGAGGACCTGCTGCGGAAGCAGCGGACCTTCGACAACGGCAGCATCCCCCAC
CAGATCCACCTGGGAGAGCTGCACGCCATTCTGCGGCGGCAGGAAGATTTTTACCCATTCCTGAAGGACA
ACCGGGAAAAGATCGAGAAGATCCTGACCTTCCGCATCCCCTACTACGTGGGCCCTCTGGCCAGGGGAAA
CAGCAGATTCGCCTGGATGACCAGAAAGAGCGAGGAAACCATCACCCCCTGGAACTTCGAGGAAGTGGTG
GACAAGGGCGCTTCCGCCCAGAGCTTCATCGAGCGGATGACCAACTTCGATAAGAACCTGCCCAACGAGA
AGGTGCTGCCCAAGCACAGCCTGCTGTACGAGTACTTCACCGTGTATAACGAGCTGACCAAAGTGAAATA
CGTGACCGAGGGAATGAGAAAGCCCGCCTTCCTGAGCGGCGAGCAGAAAAAGGCCATCGTGGACCTGCTG
TTCAAGACCAACCGGAAAGTGACCGTGAAGCAGCTGAAAGAGGACTACTTCAAGAAAATCGAGTGCTTCG
ACTCCGTGGAAATCTCCGGCGTGGAAGATCGGTTCAACGCCTCCCTGGGCACATACCACGATCTGCTGAA
AATTATCAAGGACAAGGACTTCCTGGACAATGAGGAAAACGAGGACATTCTGGAAGATATCGTGCTGACC
CTGACACTGTTTGAGGACAGAGAGATGATCGAGGAACGGCTGAAAACCTATGCCCACCTGTTCGACGACA
AAGTGATGAAGCAGCTGAAGCGGCGGAGATACACCGGCTGGGGCAGGCTGAGCCGGAAGCTGATCAACGG
CATCCGGGACAAGCAGTCCGGCAAGACAATCCTGGATTTCCTGAAGTCCGACGGCTTCGCCAACAGAAAC
TTCATGCAGCTGATCCACGACGACAGCCTGACCTTTAAAGAGGACATCCAGAAAGCCCAGGTGTCCGGCC
AGGGCGATAGCCTGCACGAGCACATTGCCAATCTGGCCGGCAGCCCCGCCATTAAGAAGGGCATCCTGCA
GACAGTGAAGGTGGTGGACGAGCTCGTGAAAGTGATGGGCCGGCACAAGCCCGAGAACATCGTGATCGAA
ATGGCCAGAGAGAACCAGACCACCCAGAAGGGACAGAAGAACAGCCGCGAGAGAATGAAGCGGATCGAAG
AGGGCATCAAAGAGCTGGGCAGCCAGATCCTGAAAGAACACCCCGTGGAAAACACCCAGCTGCAGAACGA
GAAGCTGTACCTGTACTACCTGCAGAATGGGCGGGATATGTACGTGGACCAGGAACTGGACATCAACCGG
CTGTCCGACTACGATGTGGACCATATCGTGCCTCAGAGCTTTCTGAAGGACGACTCCATCGACAACAAGG
TGCTGACCAGAAGCGACAAGAACCGGGGCAAGAGCGACAACGTGCCCTCCGAAGAGGTCGTGAAGAAGAT
GAAGAACTACTGGCGGCAGCTGCTGAACGCCAAGCTGATTACCCAGAGAAAGTTCGACAATCTGACCAAG
GCCGAGAGAGGCGGCCTGAGCGAACTGGATAAGGCCGGCTTCATCAAGAGACAGCTGGTGGAAACCCGGC
AGATCACAAAGCACGTGGCACAGATCCTGGACTCCCGGATGAACACTAAGTACGACGAGAATGACAAGCT
GATCCGGGAAGTGAAAGTGATCACCCTGAAGTCCAAGCTGGTGTCCGATTTCCGGAAGGATTTCCAGTTT
TACAAAGTGCGCGAGATCAACAACTACCACCACGCCCACGACGCCTACCTAAACGCCGTCGTGGGAACCG
CCCTGATCAAAAAGTACCCTAAGCTGGAAAGCGAGTTCGTGTACGGCGACTACAAGGTGTACGACGTGCG
GAAGATGATCGCCAAGAGCGAGCAGGAAATCGGCAAGGCTACCGCCAAGTACTTCTTCTACAGCAACATC
ATGAACTTTTTCAAGACCGAGATTACCCTGGCCAACGGCGAGATCCGGAAGCGGCCTCTGATCGAGACAA
ACGGCGAAACCGGGGAGATCGTGTGGGATAAGGGCCGGGATTTTGCCACCGTGCGGAAAGTGCTGAGCAT
GCCCCAAGTGAATATCGTGAAAAAGACCGAGGTGCAGACAGGCGGCTTCAGCAAAGAGTCTATCCTGCCC
AAGAGGAACAGCGATAAGCTGATCGCCAGAAAGAAGGACTGGGACCCTAAGAAGTACGGCGGCTTCGACA
GCCCCACCGTGGCCTATTCTGTGCTGGTGGTGGCCAAAGTGGAAAAGGGCAAGTCCAAGAAACTGAAGAG
TGTGAAAGAGCTGCTGGGGATCACCATCATGGAAAGAAGCAGCTTCGAGAAGAATCCCATCGACTTTCTG
GAAGCCAAGGGCTACAAAGAAGTGAAAAAGGACCTGATCATCAAGCTGCCTAAGTACTCCCTGTTCGAGC
TGGAAAACGGCCGGAAGAGAATGCTGGCCTCTGCCGGCGAACTGCAGAAGGGAAACGAACTGGCCCTGCC
CTCCAAATATGTGAACTTCCTGTACCTGGCCAGCCACTATGAGAAGCTGAAGGGCTCCCCCGAGGATAAT
GAGCAGAAACAGCTGTTTGTGGAACAGCACAAGCACTACCTGGACGAGATCATCGAGCAGATCAGCGAGT
TCTCCAAGAGAGTGATCCTGGCCGACGCTAATCTGGACAAAGTGCTGTCCGCCTACAACAAGCACCGGGA
TAAGCCCATCAGAGAGCAGGCCGAGAATATCATCCACCTGTTTACCCTGACCAATCTGGGAGCCCCTGCC
GCCTTCAAGTACTTTGACACCACCATCGACCGGAAGAGGTACACCAGCACCAAAGAGGTGCTGGACGCCA
CCCTGATCCACCAGAGCATCACCGGCCTGTACGAGACACGGATCGACCTGTCTCAGCTGGGAGGTGACAG
CGGCGGGAGCGGCGGGAGCGGGGGGAGCACTAATCTGAGCGACATCATTGAGAAGGAGACTGGGAAACAG
CTGGTCATTCAGGAGTCCATCCTGATGCTGCCTGAGGAGGTGGAGGAAGTGATCGGCAACAAGCCAGAGT
CTGACATCCTGGTGCACACCGCCTACGACGAGTCCACAGATGAGAATGTGATGCTGCTGACCTCTGACGC
CCCCGAGTATAAGCCTTGGGCCCTGGTCATCCAGGATTCTAACGGCGAGAATAAGATCAAGATGCTGAGC
GGAGGATCCGGAGGATCTGGAGGCAGCACCAACCTGTCTGACATCATCGAGAAGGAGACAGGCAAGCAGC
TGGTCATCCAGGAGAGCATCCTGATGCTGCCCGAAGAAGTCGAAGAAGTGATCGGAAACAAGCCTGAGAG
CGATATCCTGGTCCATACCGCCTACGACGAGAGTACCGACGAAAATGTGATGCTGCTGACATCCGACGCC
CCAGAGTATAAGCCCTGGGCTCTGGTCATCCAGGATTCCAACGGAGAGAACAAAATCAAAATGCTGTCTG
GCGGCTCAAAAAGAACCGCCGACGGCAGCGAATTCGAGCCCAAGAAGAAGAGGAAAGTCGGAAGCGGAGC
TACTAACTTCAGCCTGCTGAAGCAGGCTGGAGACGTGGAGGAGAACCCTGGACCTATGGTGAGCAAGGGC
GAGGAGCTGTTCACCGGGGTGGTGCCCATCCTGGTCGAGCTGGACGGCGACGTAAACGGCCACAAGTTCA
GCGTGTCCGGCGAGGGCGAGGGCGATGCCACCTACGGCAAGCTGACCCTGAAGTTCATCTGCACCACCGG
CAAGCTGCCCGTGCCCTGGCCCACCCTCGTGACCACCCTGACCTATGGAGTGCAGTGCTTCAGCCGCTAC
CCCGACCACATGAAGCAGCACGACTTCTTCAAGTCCGCCATGCCCGAAGGCTACGTCCAGGAGCGCACCA
TCTTCTTCAAGGACGACGGCAACTACAAGACCCGCGCCGAGGTGAAGTTCGAGGGCGACACCCTGGTGAA
CCGCATCGAGCTGAAGGGCATCGACTTCAAGGAGGACGGCAACATCCTGGGGCACAAGCTGGAGTACAAC
TACAACAGCCACAACGTCTATATCATGGCCGACAAGCAGAAGAACGGCATCAAGGTGAACTTCAAGATCC
GCCACAACATCGAGGACGGCAGCGTGCAGCTCGCCGACCACTACCAGCAGAACACCCCCATCGGCGACGG
CCCCGTGCTGCTGCCCGACAACCACTACCTGAGCACCCAGTCCGCCCTGAGCAAAGACCCCAACGAGAAG
CGCGATCACATGGTCCTGCTGGAGTTCGTGACCGCCGCCGGGATCACTCTCGGCATGGACGAGCTGTACA
AGTCTGGTGGTTCTCCCAAGAAGAAAAGGAAAGTCTAACCGGTCATCATCACCATCACCATTGACTAGTA
GACCACCTCCCCTGCGAGCTAAGCTGGACAGCCAATGACGGGTAAGAGAGTGACATTTTTCACTAACCTA
AGACAGGAGGGCCGTCAGAGCTACTGCCTAATCCAAAGACGGGTAAAAGTGATAAAAATGTATCACTCCA
ACCTAAGACAGGCGCAGCTTCCGAGGGATTTGAGATCCAGACATGATAAGATACATTGATGAGTTTGGAC
AAACCAAAACTAGAATGCAGTGAAAAAAATGCCTTATTTGTGAAATTTGTGATGCTATTGCCTTATTTGT
AACCATTATAAGCTGCAATAAACAAGTTTGATATCTATAACAAGAAAATATATATATAATAAGTTATCAC
GTAAGTAGAACATGAAATAACAATATAATTATCGTATGAGTTAAATCTTAAAAGTCACGTAAAAGATAAT
CATGCGTCATTTTGACTCACGCGGTCGTTATAGTTCAAAATCAGTGACACTTACCGCATTGACAAGCACG
CCTCACGGGAGCTCCAAGCGGCGACTGAGATGTCCTAAATGCACAGCGACGGATTCGCGCTATTTAGAAA
GAGAGAGCAATATTTCAAGAATGCATGCGTCAATTTTACGCAGACTATCTTTCTAGGGTTAAGAATTCAC
TGGCCGTCGTTTTACAACGTCGTGACTGGGAAAACCCTGGCGTTACCCAACTTAATCGCCTTGCAGCACA
TCCCCCTTTCGCCAGCTGGCGTAATAGCGAAGAGGCCCGCACCGATCGCCCTTCCCAACAGTTGCGCAGC
CTGAATGGCGAATGGCGCCTGATGCGGTATTTTCTCCTTACGCATCTGTGCGGTATTTCACACCGCATAT
GGTGCACTCTCAGTACAATCTGCTCTGATGCCGCATAGTTAAGCCAGCCCCGACACCCGCCAACACCCGC
TGACGCGCCCTGACGGGCTTGTCTGCTCCCGGCATCCGCTTACAGACAAGCTGTGACCGTCTCCGGGAGC
TGCATGTGTCAGAGGTTTTCACCGTCATCACCGAAACGCGCGAGACGAAAGGGCCTCGTGATACGCCTAT
TTTTATAGGTTAATGTCATGATAATAATGGTTTCTTAGACGTCAGGTGGCACTTTTCGGGGAAATGTGCG
CGGAACCCCTATTTGTTTATTTTTCTAAATACATTCAAATATGTATCCGCTCATGAGACAATAACCCTGA
TAAATGCTTCAATAATATTGAAAAAGGAAGAGTATGAGTATTCAACATTTCCGTGTCGCCCTTATTCCCT
TTTTTGCGGCATTTTGCCTTCCTGTTTTTGCTCACCCAGAAACGCTGGTGAAAGTAAAAGATGCTGAAGA
TCAGTTGGGTGCACGAGTGGGTTACATCGAACTGGATCTCAACAGCGGTAAGATCCTTGAGAGTTTTCGC
CCCGAAGAACGTTTTCCAATGATGAGCACTTTTAAAGTTCTGCTATGTGGCGCGGTATTATCCCGTATTG
ACGCCGGGCAAGAGCAACTCGGTCGCCGCATACACTATTCTCAGAATGACTTGGTTGAGTACTCACCAGT
CACAGAAAAGCATCTTACGGATGGCATGACAGTAAGAGAATTATGCAGTGCTGCCATAACCATGAGTGAT
AACACTGCGGCCAACTTACTTCTGACAACGATCGGAGGACCGAAGGAGCTAACCGCTTTTTTGCACAACA
TGGGGGATCATGTAACTCGCCTTGATCGTTGGGAACCGGAGCTGAATGAAGCCATACCAAACGACGAGCG
TGACACCACGATGCCTGTAGCAATGGCAACAACGTTGCGCAAACTATTAACTGGCGAACTACTTACTCTA
GCTTCCCGGCAACAATTAATAGACTGGATGGAGGCGGATAAAGTTGCAGGACCACTTCTGCGCTCGGCCC
TTCCGGCTGGCTGGTTTATTGCTGATAAATCTGGAGCCGGTGAGCGTGGGTCTCGCGGTATCATTGCAGC
ACTGGGGCCAGATGGTAAGCCCTCCCGTATCGTAGTTATCTACACGACGGGGAGTCAGGCAACTATGGAT
GAACGAAATAGACAGATCGCTGAGATAGGTGCCTCACTGATTAAGCATTGGTAACTGTCAGACCAAGTTT
ACTCATATATACTTTAGATTGATTTAAAACTTCATTTTTAATTTAAAAGGATCTAGGTGAAGATCCTTTT
TGATAATCTCATGACCAAAATCCCTTAACGTGAGTTTTCGTTCCACTGAGCGTCAGACCCCGTAGAAAAG
ATCAAAGGATCTTCTTGAGATCCTTTTTTTCTGCGCGTAATCTGCTGCTTGCAAACAAAAAAACCACCGC
TACCAGCGGTGGTTTGTTTGCCGGATCAAGAGCTACCAACTCTTTTTCCGAAGGTAACTGGCTTCAGCAG
AGCGCAGATACCAAATACTGTTCTTCTAGTGTAGCCGTAGTTAGGCCACCACTTCAAGAACTCTGTAGCA
CCGCCTACATACCTCGCTCTGCTAATCCTGTTACCAGTGGCTGCTGCCAGTGGCGATAAGTCGTGTCTTA
CCGGGTTGGACTCAAGACGATAGTTACCGGATAAGGCGCAGCGGTCGGGCTGAACGGGGGGTTCGTGCAC
ACAGCCCAGCTTGGAGCGAACGACCTACACCGAACTGAGATACCTACAGCGTGAGCTATGAGAAAGCGCC
ACGCTTCCCGAAGGGAGAAAGGCGGACAGGTATCCGGTAAGCGGCAGGGTCGGAACAGGAGAGCGCACGA
GGGAGCTTCCAGGGGGAAACGCCTGGTATCTTTATAGTCCTGTCGGGTTTCGCCACCTCTGACTTGAGCG
TCGATTTTTGTGATGCTCGTCAGGGGGGCGGAGCCTATGGAAAAACGCCAGCAACGCGGCCTTTTTACGG
TTCCTGGCCTTTTGCTGGCCTTTTGCTCACATGTTCTTTCCTGCGTTATCCCCTGATTCTGTGGATAACC
GTATTACCGCCTTTGAGTGAGCTGATACCGCTCGCCGCAGCCGAACGACCGAGCGCAGCGAGTCAGTGAG
CGAGGAAGCGGAAGAGCGCCCAATACGCAAACCGCCTCTCCCCGCGCGTTGGCCGATTCATTAATGCAGC
TGGCACGACAGGTTTCCCGACTGGAAAGCGGGCAGTGAGCGCAACGCAATTAATGTGAGTTAGCTCACTC
ATTAGGCACCCCAGGCTTTACACTTTATGCTTCCGGCTCGTATGTTGTGTGGAATTGTGAGCGGATAACA
ATTTCACACAGGAAACAGCTATGACCATGATTACGCCAAGGTCGACTTAACCCTAGAAAGATAATCATAT
TGTGACGTACGTTAAAGATAATCATGCGTAAAATTGACGCATGTGTTTTATCGGTCTGTATATCGAGGTT
TATTTATTAATTTGAATAGATATTAAGTTTTATTATATTTACACTTACATACTAATAATAAATTCAACAA
ACAATTTATTTATGTTTATTTATTTATTAAAAAAAAACAAAAACTCAAAATTTCTTCTATAAAGTAACAA
AACTTTTAGCAGTGAAAAAAATGCTTTATTTGTGAAATTTGTGATGCTATTGCTTTATTTGTAACCATTA
TAAGCTGCAATAAACAAGTTAACAACAACAATTGCATTCATTTTATGTTTCAGGTTCAGGGGGAGGTGTG
GGAGGTTTTTTAAAGCAAGTAAAACCTCTACAAATGTGGTATGGCTGATTATGATCCTCTGGAGATTTAG
CCCTCCCACACATAACCAGAGGGCAGCAATTCACGAATCCCAACTGCCGTCGGCTGTCCATCACTGTCCT
TCACTATGGCTTTGATCCCAGGATGCAGATCGAGAAGCACCTGTCGGCACCGTCCGCAGGGGCTCAAGAT
GCCCCTGTTCTCATTTCCGATCGCGACGATACAAGTCAGGTTGCCAGCTGCCGCAGCAGCAGCAGTGCCC
AGCACCACGAGTTCTGCACAAGGTCCCCCAGTAAAATGATATACATTGACACCAGTGAAGATGCGGCCGT
CGCTAGAGAGAGCTGCGCTGGCGACGCTGTAGTCTTCAGAGATGGGGATGCTGTTGATTGTAGCCGTTGC
TCTTTCAATGAGGGTGGATTCTTCTTGAGACAAAGGCTTGGCCATGGGGCCGGGGTTCTCCTCCACGTCG
CCGGCCTGCTTCAGCAGGCTGAAGTTGGTGGCGCCGCTGCCCCCGGGGAGCATGTCAAGGTCAAAATCGT
CAAGAGCGTCAGCAGGCAGCATATCAAGGTCAAAGTCGTCAAGGGCATCGGCTGGGAGCATGTCTAAGTC
AAAATCGTCAAGGGCGTCGGTCGGCCCGCCGCTTTCGCACTTTAGCTGTTTCTCCAGGCCACATATGATT
AGTTCCAGGCCGAAAAGGAAGGCAGGTTCGGCTCCCTGCCGGTCGAACAGCTCAATTGCTTGTTTCAGAA
GTGGGGGCATAGAATCGGTGGTAGGTGTCTCTCTTTCCTCTTTTGCTACTTGATGCTCCTGTTCCTCCAA
TACGCAGCCCAGTGTAAAGTGGCCCACGGCGGACAGAGCGTACAGTGCGTTCTCCAGGGAGAAGCCTTGC
TGACACAGGAACGCGAGCTGATTTTCCAGGGTTTCGTACTGTTTCTCTGTTGGGCGGGTGCCGAGATGCA
CTTTAGCCCCGTCGCGATGTGAGAGGAGAGCACAGCGGTATGACTTGGCGTTGTTCCGCAGAAAGTCTTG
CCATGACTCGCCTTCCAGGGGGCAGGAGTGGGTATGATGCCTGTCCAGCATCTCGATTGGCAGGGCATCG
AGCAGGGCCCGCTTGTTCTTCACGTGCCAGTACAGGGTAGGCTGCTCAACTCCCAGCTTTTGAGCGAGTT
TCCTTGTCGTCAGGCCTTCGATACCGACTCCATTGAGTAATTCCAGAGCAGAGTTTATGACTTTGCTCTT
GTCCAGTCTAGACATCTTATCGTCATCGTCTTTGTAATCCATGGTGGCGGATCCCGCGTCACGACACCTG
TGTTCTGGCGGCAAACCCGTTGCGAAAAAGAACGTTCACGGCGACTACTGCACTTATATACGGTTCTCCC
CCACCCTCGGGAAAAAGGCGGAGCCAGTACACGACATCACTTTCCCAGTTTACCCCGCGCCACCTTCTCT
AGGCACCGGTTCAATTGCCGACCCCTCCCCCCAACTTCTCGGGGACTGTGGGCGATGTGCGCTCTGCCCA
CTGACGGGCACCGGAGCCACTCGAGTGGAATTATCACCTC
